>Addgene plasmid #189543 | pcDNA3.2-V5-DEST-hSFRP1-GST | addgene full sequence | sequence record 374107 | Addgene NGS Result
GACGGATCGGGAGATCTCCCGATCCCCTATGGTGCACTCTCAGTACAATCTGCTCTGATGCCGCATAGTT
AAGCCAGTATCTGCTCCCTGCTTGTGTGTTGGAGGTCGCTGAGTAGTGCGCGAGCAAAATTTAAGCTACA
ACAAGGCAAGGCTTGACCGACAATTGCATGAAGAATCTGCTTAGGGTTAGGCGTTTTGCGCTGCTTCGCG
ATGTACGGGCCAGATATACGCGTTGACATTGATTATTGACTAGTTATTAATAGTAATCAATTACGGGGTC
ATTAGTTCATAGCCCATATATGGAGTTCCGCGTTACATAACTTACGGTAAATGGCCCGCCTGGCTGACCG
CCCAACGACCCCCGCCCATTGACGTCAATAATGACGTATGTTCCCATAGTAACGCCAATAGGGACTTTCC
ATTGACGTCAATGGGTGGAGTATTTACGGTAAACTGCCCACTTGGCAGTACATCAAGTGTATCATATGCC
AAGTACGCCCCCTATTGACGTCAATGACGGTAAATGGCCCGCCTGGCATTATGCCCAGTACATGACCTTA
TGGGACTTTCCTACTTGGCAGTACATCTACGTATTAGTCATCGCTATTACCATGGTGATGCGGTTTTGGC
AGTACATCAATGGGCGTGGATAGCGGTTTGACTCACGGGGATTTCCAAGTCTCCACCCCATTGACGTCAA
TGGGAGTTTGTTTTGGCACCAAAATCAACGGGACTTTCCAAAATGTCGTAACAACTCCGCCCCATTGACG
CAAATGGGCGGTAGGCGTGTACGGTGGGAGGTCTATATAAGCAGAGCTCTCTGGCTAACTAGAGAACCCA
CTGCTTACTGGCTTATCGAAATTAATACGACTCACTATAGGGAGACCCAAGCTTGCTAGTTAAGCTAGCA
ACAAGTTTGTACAAAAAAGTTGGCATGGGCATCGGGCGCAGCGAGGGGGGCCGCCGCGGGGCAGCCCTGG
GCGTGCTGCTGGCGCTGGGCGCGGCGCTTCTGGCCGTGGGCTCGGCCAGCGAGTACGACTACGTGAGCTT
CCAGTCGGACATCGGCCCGTACCAGAGCGGGCGCTTCTACACCAAGCCACCTCAGTGCGTGGACATCCCC
GCGGACCTGCGGCTGTGCCACAACGTGGGCTACAAGAAGATGGTGCTGCCCAACCTGCTGGAGCACGAGA
CCATGGCGGAGGTGAAGCAGCAGGCCAGCAGCTGGGTGCCCCTGCTCAACAAGAACTGCCACGCCGGCAC
CCAGGTCTTCCTCTGCTCGCTCTTCGCGCCCGTCTGCCTGGACCGGCCCATCTACCCGTGTCGCTGGCTC
TGCGAGGCCGTGCGCGACTCGTGCGAGCCGGTCATGCAGTTCTTCGGCTTCTACTGGCCCGAGATGCTTA
AGTGTGACAAGTTCCCCGAGGGGGACGTCTGCATCGCCATGACGCCGCCCAATGCCACCGAAGCCTCCAA
GCCCCAAGGCACAACGGTGTGTCCTCCCTGTGACAACGAGTTGAAATCTGAGGCCATCATTGAACATCTC
TGTGCCAGCGAGTTTGCACTGAGGATGAAAATAAAAGAAGTGAAAAAAGAAAATGGCGACAAGAAGATTG
TCCCCAAGAAGAAGAAGCCCCTGAAGTTGGGGCCCATCAAGAAGAAGGACCTGAAGAAGCTTGTGCTGTA
CCTGAAGAATGGGGCTGACTGTCCCTGCCACCAGCTGGACAACCTCAGCCACCACTTCCTCATCATGGGC
CGCAAGGTGAAGAGCCAGTACTTGCTGACGGCCATCCACAAGTGGGACAAGAAAAACAAGGAGTTCAAAA
ACTTCATGAAGAAAATGAAAAACCATGAGTGCCCCACCTTTCAGTCCGTGTTTAAGTGCCCAACTTTCTT
GTACAAAGTGGTTGATCTCGAGGGCCCGCGGATGTCCCCTATACTAGGTTATTGGAAAATTAAGGGCCTT
GTGCAACCCACTCGACTTCTTTTGGAATATCTTGAAGAAAAATATGAAGAGCATTTGTATGAGCGCGATG
AAGGTGATAAATGGCGAAACAAAAAGTTTGAATTGGGTTTGGAGTTTCCCAATCTTCCTTATTATATTGA
TGGTGATGTTAAATTAACACAGTCTATGGCCATCATACGTTATATAGCTGACAAGCACAACATGTTGGGT
GGTTGTCCAAAAGAGCGTGCAGAGATTTCAATGCTTGAAGGAGCGGTTTTGGATATTAGATACGGTGTTT
CGAGAATTGCATATAGTAAAGACTTTGAAACTCTCAAAGTTGATTTTCTTAGCAAGCTACCTGAAATGCT
GAAAATGTTCGAAGATCGTTTATGTCATAAAACATATTTAAATGGTGATCATGTAACCCATCCTGACTTC
ATGTTGTATGACGCTCTTGATGTTGTTTTATACATGGACCCAATGTGCCTGGATGCGTTCCCAAAATTAG
TTTGTTTTAAAAAACGTATTGAAGCTATCCCACAAATTGATAAGTACTTGAAATCCAGCAAGTATATAGC
ATGGCCTTTGCAGGGCTGGCAAGCCACGTTTGGTGGTGGCGACCATCCTCCAAAATCGGATGGTACCGGT
TAGTAATGAGTTTAAACGGGGGAGGCTAACTGAAACACGGAAGGAGACAATACCGGAAGGAACCCGCGCT
ATGACGGCAATAAAAAGACAGAATAAAACGCACGGGTGTTGGGTCGTTTGTTCATAAACGCGGGGTTCGG
TCCCAGGGCTGGCACTCTGTCGATACCCCACCGAGACCCCATTGGGGCCAATACGCCCGCGTTTCTTCCT
TTTCCCCACCCCACCCCCCAAGTTCGGGTGAAGGCCCAGGGCTCGCAGCCAACGTCGGGGCGGCAGGCCC
TGCCATAGCAGATCTGCGCAGCTGGGGCTCTAGGGGGTATCCCC
[124 nt withheld, positions 2915-3038]
C
[91 nt withheld, positions 3040-3130]
A
[49 nt withheld, positions 3132-3180]
CCTTTGACGTTGGAGTCCACGTTCTTT
[37 nt withheld, positions 3208-3244]
ACCCTATCTCGGTCTATTCTTTTGATTTATAAGGGATTTTGCCGATTTCGGCCTATTGGTTAAAAAATGA
GCTGATTTAACAAAAATTTAACGCGAATTAATTCTGTGGAATGTGTGTCAGTTAGGGTGTGGAAAGTCCC
CAGGCTCCCCAGCAGGCAGAAGTATGCAAAGCATGCATCTCAATTAGTCAGCAACCAGGTGTGGAAAGTC
CCCAGGCTCCCCAGCAGGCAGAAGTATGCAAAGCATGCATCTCAATTAGTCAGCAACCATAGTCCCGCCC
CTAACTCCGCCCATCCCGCCCCTAACTCCGCCCAGTTCCGCCCATTCTCCGCCCCATGGCTGACTAATTT
TTTTTATTTATGCAGAGGCCGAGGCCGCCTCTGCCTCTGAGCTATTCCAGAAGTAGTGAGGAGGCTTTTT
TGGAGGCCTAGGCTTTTGCAAAAAGCTCCCGGGAGCTTGTATATCCATTTTCGGATCTGATCAAGAGACA
GGATGAGGATCGTTTCGCATGATTGAACAAGATGGATTGCACGCAGGTTCTCCGGCCGCTTGGGTGGAGA
GGCTATTCGGCTATGACTGGGCACAACAGACAATCGGCTGCTCTGATGCCGCCGTGTTCCGGCTGTCAGC
GCAGGGGCGCCCGGTTCTTTTTGTCAAGACCGACCTGTCCGGTGCCCTGAATGAACTGCAGGACGAGGCA
GCGCGGCTATCGTGGCTGGCCACGACGGGCGTTCCTTGCGCAGCTGTGCTCGACGTTGTCACTGAAGCGG
GAAGGGACTGGCTGCTATTGGGCGAAGTGCCGGGGCAGGATCTCCTGTCATCTCACCTTGCTCCTGCCGA
GAAAGTATCCATCATGGCTGATGCAATGCGGCGGCTGCATACGCTTGATCCGGCTACCTGCCCATTCGAC
CACCAAGCGAAACATCGCATCGAGCGAGCACGTACTCGGATGGAAGCCGGTCTTGTCGATCAGGATGATC
TGGACGAAGAGCATCAGGGGCTCGCGCCAGCCGAACTGTTCGCCAGGCTCAAGGCGCGCATGCCCGACGG
CGAGGATCTCGTCGTGACCCATGGCGATGCCTGCTTGCCGAATATCATGGTGGAAAATGGCCGCTTTTCT
GGATTCATCGACTGTGGCCGGCTGGGTGTGGCGGACCGCTATCAGGACATAGCGTTGGCTACCCGTGATA
TTGCTGAAGAGCTTGGCGGCGAATGGGCTGACCGCTTCCTCGTGCTTTACGGTATCGCCGCTCCCGATTC
GCAGCGCATCGCCTTCTATCGCCTTCTTGACGAGTTCTTCTGAGCGGGACTCTGGGGTTCGCGAAATGAC
CGACCAAGCGACGCCCAACCTGCCATCACGAGATTTCGATTCCACCGCCGCCTTCTATGAAAGGTTGGGC
TTCGGAATCGTTTTCCGGGACGCCGGCTGGATGATCCTCCAGCGCGGGGATCTCATGCTGGAGTTCTTCG
CCCACCCCAACTTGTTTATTGCAGCTTATAATGGTTACAAATAAAGCAATAGCATCACAAATTTCACAAA
TAAAGCATTTTTTTCACTGCATTCTAGTTGTGGTTTGTCCAAACTCATCAATGTATCTTATCATGTCTGT
ATACCGTCGACCTCTAGCTAGAGCTTGGCGTAATCATGGTCATAGCTGTTTCCTGTGTGAAATTGTTATC
CGCTCACAATTCCACACAACATACGAGCCGGAAGCATAAAGTGTAAAGCCTGGGGTGCCTAATGAGTGAG
CTAACTCACATTAATTGCGTTGCGCTCACTGCCCGCTTTCCAGTCGGGAAACCTGTCGTGCCAGCTGCAT
TAATGAATCGGCCAACGCGCGGGGAGAGGCGGTTTGCGTATTGGGCGCTCTTCCGCTTCCTCGCTCACTG
ACTCGCTGCGCTCGGTCGTTCGGCTGCGGCGAGCGGTATCAGCTCACTCAAAGGCGGTAATACGGTTATC
CACAGAATCAGGGGATAACGCAGGAAAGAACATGTGAGCAAAAGGCCAGCAAAAGGCCAGGAACCGTAAA
AAGGCCGCGTTGCTGGCGTTTTTCCATAGGCTCCGCCCCCCTGACGAGCATCACAAAAATCGACGCTCAA
GTCAGAGGTGGCGAAACCCGACAGGACTATAAAGATACCAGGCGTTTCCCCCTGGAAGCTCCCTCGTGCG
CTCTCCTGTTCCGACCCTGCCGCTTACCGGATACCTGTCCGCCTTTCTCCCTTCGGGAAGCGTGGCGCTT
TCTCATAGCTCACGCTGTAGGTATCTCAGTTCGGTGTAGGTCGTTCGCTCCAAGCTGGGCTGTGTGCACG
AACCCCCCGTTCAGCCCGACCGCTGCGCCTTATCCGGTAACTATCGTCTTGAGTCCAACCCGGTAAGACA
CGACTTATCGCCACTGGCAGCAGCCACTGGTAACAGGATTAGCAGAGCGAGGTATGTAGGCGGTGCTACA
GAGTTCTTGAAGTGGTGGCCTAACTACGGCTACACTAGAAGAACAGTATTTGGTATCTGCGCTCTGCTGA
AGCCAGTTACCTTCGGAAAAAGAGTTGGTAGCTCTTGATCCGGCAAACAAACCACCGCTGGTAGCGGTGG
TTTTTTTGTTTGCAAGCAGCAGATTACGCGCAGAAAAAAAGGATCTCAAGAAGATCCTTTGATCTTTTCT
ACGGGGTCTGACGCTCAGTGGAACGAAAACTCACGTTAAGGGATTTTGGTCATGAGATTATCAAAAAGGA
TCTTCACCTAGATCCTTTTAAATTAAAAATGAAGTTTTAAATCAATCTAAAGTATATATGAGTAAACTTG
GTCTGACAGTTACCAATGCTTAATCAGTGAGGCACCTATCTCAGCGATCTGTCTATTTCGTTCATCCATA
GTTGCCTGACTCCCCGTCGTGTAGATAACTACGATACGGGAGGGCTTACCATCTGGCCCCAGTGCTGCAA
TGATACCGCGAGACCCACGCTCACCGGCTCCAGATTTATCAGCAATAAACCAGCCAGCCGGAAGGGCCGA
GCGCAGAAGTGGTCCTGCAACTTTATCCGCCTCCATCCAGTCTATTAATTGTTGCCGGGAAGCTAGAGTA
AGTAGTTCGCCAGTTAATAGTTTGCGCAACGTTGTTGCCATTGCTACAGGCATCGTGGTGTCACGCTCGT
CGTTTGGTATGGCTTCATTCAGCTCCGGTTCCCAACGATCAAGGCGAGTTACATGATCCCCCATGTTGTG
CAAAAAAGCGGTTAGCTCCTTCGGTCCTCCGATCGTTGTCAGAAGTAAGTTGGCCGCAGTGTTATCACTC
ATGGTTATGGCAGCACTGCATAATTCTCTTACTGTCATGCCATCCGTAAGATGCTTTTCTGTGACTGGTG
AGTACTCAACCAAGTCATTCTGAGAATAGTGTATGCGGCGACCGAGTTGCTCTTGCCCGGCGTCAATACG
GGATAATACCGCGCCACATAGCAGAACTTTAAAAGTGCTCATCATTGGAAAACGTTCTTCGGGGCGAAAA
CTCTCAAGGATCTTACCGCTGTTGAGATCCAGTTCGATGTAACCCACTCGTGCACCCAACTGATCTTCAG
CATCTTTTACTTTCACCAGCGTTTCTGGGTGAGCAAAAACAGGAAGGCAAAATGCCGCAAAAAAGGGAAT
AAGGGCGACACGGAAATGTTGAATACTCATACTCTTCCTTTTTCAATATTATTGAAGCATTTATCAGGGT
TATTGTCTCATGAGCGGATACATATTTGAATGTATTTAGAAAAATAAACAAATAGGGGTTCCGCGCACAT
TTCCCCGAAAAGTGCCACCTGACGTC
Features (pLannotate 1.2.2; 23 found; start..end, strand, type, name):
     28..80      -  misc_feature   bom (fragment): basis of mobility region from pBR322
    235..614     +  enhancer       CMV enhancer: human cytomegalovirus immediate early enhancer
    615..818     +  promoter       CMV promoter: human cytomegalovirus (CMV) immediate early promoter
    814..847     +  LTR            5' LTR (truncated) (fragment): truncated 5' long terminal repeat (LTR) from HIV-1
    863..881     +  promoter       T7 promoter: promoter for bacteriophage T7 RNA polymerase
    912..929     +  protein_bind   attB1 (fragment): mutant version of attB; core recombination site for the Gateway® BP reaction BP Clonase™
    935..1876    +  CDS            SFRP1: SFRP1_HUMAN - Also known as FRP, FRP1, SARP2. Experimental evidence at protein level: Swiss-Prot protein existence level 1. Soluble frizzled-related proteins (sFRPS) function as modulators of Wnt signaling through direct interaction with Wnts. They have a role in regulating cell growth and differentiation in specific cell types. SFRP1 decreases intracellular beta-catenin levels (By similarity). Has antiproliferative effects on vascular cells, in vitro and in vivo, and can induce, in vivo, an angiogenic response. In vascular cell cycle, delays the G1 phase and entry into the S phase (By similar
   1879..1902    -  protein_bind   attB2: mutant version of attB; recombination site for the Gateway® BP reaction BP Clonase™
   1922..2575    +  CDS            GST26_SCHJA: Experimental evidence at protein level: Swiss-Prot protein existence level 1. GST isoenzymes appear to play a central role in the parasite detoxification system. Other functions are also suspected including a role in increasing the solubility of haematin in the parasite gut. From Schistosoma japonicum (Blood fluke).
   2665..2713    +  polyA_signal   HSV TK poly(A) signal: herpes simplex virus thymidine kinase polyadenylation signal (Cole and Stacy, 1985)
   2804..2820    -  polyA_signal   bGH poly(A) signal (fragment): bovine growth hormone polyadenylation signal
   2915..3343    +  rep_origin     f1 ori (sequence partly withheld): f1 bacteriophage origin of replication; arrow indicates direction of (+) strand synthesis
   3357..3686    +  promoter       SV40 promoter: SV40 enhancer and early promoter
   3753..4544    +  CDS            neo: KKA2_KLEPN - Also known as kan, nptII. Experimental evidence at protein level: Swiss-Prot protein existence level 1. Resistance to kanamycin, neomycin, paromomycin, ribostamycin, butirosin and gentamicin B. From Klebsiella pneumoniae.
   4570..4728    +  CDS            ble (fragment): BLE_KLEPN - Experimental evidence at protein level: Swiss-Prot protein existence level 1. Binding protein with a strong affinity to the bleomycin family of antibiotics. Binds to CL990; an antimitotic-antibiotic compound. From Klebsiella pneumoniae.
   4723..4844    +  polyA_signal   SV40 poly(A) signal: SV40 polyadenylation signal
   4917..4933    -  protein_bind   lac operator: The lac repressor binds to the lac operator to inhibit transcription in E. coli. This inhibition can be relieved by adding lactose or isopropyl-β-D-thiogalactopyranoside (IPTG). lac repressor encoded by lacI
   4941..4971    -  promoter       lac promoter: promoter for the E. coli lac operon
   4986..5007    -  protein_bind   CAP binding site: CAP binding activates transcription in the presence of cAMP. E. coli catabolite activator protein
   5020..5112    -  CDS            lacI (fragment): lac repressor; lacI; The lac repressor binds to the lac operator to inhibit transcription in E. coli. This inhibition can be relieved by adding lactose or isopropyl-β-D-thiogalactopyranoside (IPTG).
   5295..5883    -  rep_origin     ori: high-copy-number ColE1/pMB1/pBR322/pUC origin of replication
   6054..6914    -  CDS            AmpR: β-lactamase; bla; confers resistance to ampicillin, carbenicillin, and related antibiotics
   6915..7019    -  promoter       AmpR promoter: bla
