[The description below was written by a language model from this plasmid's Addgene catalogue record and pLannotate feature annotations shown in this document.]
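Description:
pcDNA3.2-V5-DEST-hSFRP1-GST is a mammalian expression plasmid of about 7 kb, built on a customized version of the pcDNA3.2-V5-DEST Gateway destination backbone, for producing human secreted frizzled related protein 1 (SFRP1) as a GST fusion. It is maintained in E. coli as a high-copy plasmid through a ColE1/pUC-type origin and selected with ampicillin via the β-lactamase gene under its own promoter. An f1 origin is also present, which allows single-stranded DNA production. A second cassette, in which the SV40 enhancer/early promoter drives the neomycin phosphotransferase gene followed by an SV40 polyadenylation signal, provides a marker that can be used for G418 selection of stably transfected mammalian cells.

The expression unit begins with the human cytomegalovirus immediate early enhancer and promoter for strong constitutive transcription. A T7 promoter lies just downstream and can serve for in vitro transcription or as a sequencing primer site. The SFRP1 coding sequence sits between attB1 and attB2 sites, the scars left by Gateway recombination. It is followed by the Schistosoma japonicum glutathione S-transferase coding sequence, consistent with the catalogued C-terminal GST tag, and the unit ends with the HSV thymidine kinase polyadenylation signal. Although the backbone name refers to V5, no V5 epitope is annotated in the feature table, so GST appears to be the tag in this customized vector. Short annotated fragments such as the HIV-1 LTR, bGH poly(A), ble and lacI hits are probably backbone remnants or partial matches rather than functional parts.

SFRP1 is a soluble modulator of Wnt signalling that binds Wnt ligands directly. The stated purpose is SFRP1 expression in mammalian cells, and the GST moiety would suit glutathione-affinity pulldown or detection, though the record does not specify such uses.
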