Addgene plasmid #189543: pcDNA3.2-V5-DEST-hSFRP1-GST
Purpose: Protein expression of SFRP1 in mammalian cells.
Depositing lab: Haian Fu. Depositing organization: Emory University.
Backbone
  Vector backbone: pcDNA3.2-V5-DEST
  Backbone manufacturer: Customized backbone from Fu lab
  Vector type: Mammalian Expression
Growth in bacteria
  Bacterial resistance: Ampicillin, 100 μg/mL
  Growth temperature: 37°C
  Growth strain: DH5alpha
  Copy number: High Copy
Gene/Insert
  Gene/Insert name: secreted frizzled related protein 1 (alt name: SFRP1; FRP; FRP1; FrzA; FRP-1; SARP2)
  Species: H. sapiens (human)
  Entrez Gene: SFRP1 (a.k.a. FRP, FRP-1, FRP1, FrzA, SARP2)
  Tag / fusion protein: GST (C terminal on insert)
  Cloning method: Gateway Cloning
Terms and licenses: Academic/Nonprofit Terms; Industry Terms: Not Available to Industry
How to cite: pcDNA3.2-V5-DEST-hSFRP1-GST was a gift from Haian Fu (Addgene plasmid # 189543 ; http://n2t.net/addgene:189543 ; RRID:Addgene_189543)
